Addgene plasmid #240993: pAAV-CaMKII-LATeNT
Purpose: Expresses LATeNT in mammalian cells; CaMKII promoter
Depositing lab: Alice Ting. Depositing organization: Stanford University. Publication: Light-activated tetanus neurotoxin for conditional proteolysis and inducible synaptic inhibition in vivo. Roh H, Kim D, Kim B, Jeon Y, Kim Y, Jacko M, Xu F, Lin C, Won Um J, Ting AY. bioRxiv 2025.01.27.635161; doi: 10.1101/2025.01.27.635161.
Backbone
  Vector backbone: pAAV
  Vector type: Mammalian Expression, AAV
Growth in bacteria
  Bacterial resistance: Ampicillin, 100 μg/mL
  Growth temperature: 37°C
  Growth strain: NEB Stable
  Copy number: High Copy
Gene/Insert
  Gene/Insert name: V5-LATeNT
  Species: Synthetic
  Tag / fusion protein: V5 (N terminal on insert)
  Cloning method: Gibson Cloning
Terms and licenses: Academic/Nonprofit Terms; Industry Terms: Not Available to Industry
Depositor comments: Please visit https://doi.org/10.1101/2025.01.27.635161 for bioRxiv preprint.
How to cite: pAAV-CaMKII-LATeNT was a gift from Alice Ting (Addgene plasmid # 240993 ; http://n2t.net/addgene:240993 ; RRID:Addgene_240993)
