[The description below was written by a language model from this plasmid's Addgene catalogue record and pLannotate feature annotations shown in this document.]
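Description:
pAAV-CaMKII-LATeNT is an adeno-associated virus transfer plasmid (pAAV backbone, 7,257 nt in the sequenced record) for expressing LATeNT, a synthetic light-activated form of tetanus neurotoxin, in mammalian cells. It is propagated in bacteria as a high-copy plasmid through a ColE1/pUC-type origin and selected with ampicillin via the β-lactamase gene and its own promoter. An f1 phage origin and short remnants of pBR322 bom and rop sequences are also present in the backbone. The expression cassette is flanked by AAV2 inverted terminal repeats, which allow it to be packaged into recombinant AAV particles. The annotation finds a full ITR on the 3' side but only two short ITR fragments on the 5' side, which may reflect the difficulty of sequencing and annotating these repeats rather than a true truncation.

Within the ITRs, the mouse CaMKIIα promoter drives the V5-LATeNT open reading frame; this promoter is commonly used to favour expression in excitatory neurons. The insert carries an N-terminal V5 epitope tag for detection, although the tag itself was not called in the feature table. The coding region is annotated as a fragment of Clostridium tetani tetanus toxin, the zinc endopeptidase that cleaves synaptobrevin-2 and thereby blocks neurotransmitter release. The record does not state which light-sensing elements are used or how they are arranged within the protein. Downstream, a WPRE enhances transcript stability and expression, and the human growth hormone polyadenylation signal terminates the message. According to the associated publication title, the construct is intended for conditional proteolysis and light-inducible synaptic inhibition in vivo.
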