Features (pLannotate 1.2.2; 15 found; start..end, strand, type, name):
      1..589     +  rep_origin     ori: high-copy-number ColE1/pMB1/pBR322/pUC origin of replication
    662..689     +  repeat_region  AAV2 ITR (fragment): inverted terminal repeat of adeno-associated virus serotype 2 inverted
    718..745     +  repeat_region  AAV2 ITR (fragment): inverted terminal repeat of adeno-associated virus serotype 2 inverted
    799..2087    +  promoter       CaMKII promoter: promoter for the mouse calcium/calmodulin-dependent kinase II α subunit
   2195..4006    +  CDS            tetX (fragment): TETX_CLOTE - Experimental evidence at protein level: Swiss-Prot protein existence level 1. Tetanus toxin acts by inhibiting neurotransmitter release. It binds to peripheral neuronal synapses, is internalized and moves by retrograde transport up the axon into the spinal cord where it can move between postsynaptic and presynaptic neurons. It inhibits neurotransmitter release by acting as a zinc endopeptidase that catalyzes the hydrolysis of the '76-Gln-|-Phe-77' bond of synaptobrevin-2. From Clostridium tetani (strain Massachusetts / E88).
   4010..4034    +  misc_feature   MCS (fragment): pBluescript multiple cloning site
   4034..4622    +  misc_feature   WPRE: woodchuck hepatitis virus posttranscriptional regulatory element
   4654..5130    +  polyA_signal   hGH poly(A) signal: human growth hormone polyadenylation signal
   5170..5310    +  repeat_region  AAV2 ITR: inverted terminal repeat of adeno-associated virus serotype 2 inverted
   5315..5366    -  misc_feature   bom (fragment): basis of mobility region from pBR322
   5385..5840    +  rep_origin     f1 ori (sequence partly withheld): f1 bacteriophage origin of replication; arrow indicates direction of (+) strand synthesis
   5841..5890    -  misc_feature   bom (fragment): basis of mobility region from pBR322
   5992..6027    -  CDS            rop (fragment): Rop protein, which maintains plasmids at low copy number; rop
   6122..6226    +  promoter       AmpR promoter: bla
   6227..7087    +  CDS            AmpR: β-lactamase; bla; confers resistance to ampicillin, carbenicillin, and related antibiotics
>Addgene plasmid #240993 | pAAV-CaMKII-LATeNT | addgene full sequence | sequence record 479181 | Addgene NGS Result
TTGAGATCCTTTTTTTCTGCGCGTAATCTGCTGCTTGCAAACAAAAAAACCACCGCTACCAGCGGTGGTT
TGTTTGCCGGATCAAGAGCTACCAACTCTTTTTCCGAAGGTAACTGGCTTCAGCAGAGCGCAGATACCAA
ATACTGTTCTTCTAGTGTAGCCGTAGTTAGGCCACCACTTCAAGAACTCTGTAGCACCGCCTACATACCT
CGCTCTGCTAATCCTGTTACCAGTGGCTGCTGCCAGTGGCGATAAGTCGTGTCTTACCGGGTTGGACTCA
AGACGATAGTTACCGGATAAGGCGCAGCGGTCGGGCTGAACGGGGGGTTCGTGCACACAGCCCAGCTTGG
AGCGAACGACCTACACCGAACTGAGATACCTACAGCGTGAGCTATGAGAAAGCGCCACGCTTCCCGAAGG
GAGAAAGGCGGACAGGTATCCGGTAAGCGGCAGGGTCGGAACAGGAGAGCGCACGAGGGAGCTTCCAGGG
GGAAACGCCTGGTATCTTTATAGTCCTGTCGGGTTTCGCCACCTCTGACTTGAGCGTCGATTTTTGTGAT
GCTCGTCAGGGGGGCGGAGCCTATGGAAAAACGCCAGCAACGCGGCCTTTTTACGGTTCCTGGCCTTTTG
CTGGCCTTTTGCTCACATGTCCTGCAGGCAGCTGCGCGCTCGCTCGCTCACTGAGGCCGCCCGGGCGTCG
GGCGACCTTTGGTCGCCCGGCCTCAGTGAGCGAGCGAGCGCGCAGAGAGGGAGTGGCCAACTCCATCACT
AGGGGTTCCTGCGGCCGCACGCGTTTAACATTATGGCCTTAGGTCACTTCATCTCCATGGGGTTCTTCTT
CTGATTTTCTAGAAAATGAGATGGGGGTGCAGAGAGCTTCCTCAGTGACCTGCCCAGGGTCACATCAGAA
ATGTCAGAGCTAGAACTTGAACTCAGATTACTAATCTTAAATTCCATGCCTTGGGGGCATGCAAGTACGA
TATACAGAAGGAGTGAACTCATTAGGGCAGATGACCAATGAGTTTAGGAAAGAAGAGTCCAGGGCAGGGT
ACATCTACACCACCCGCCCAGCCCTGGGTGAGTCCAGCCACGTTCACCTCATTATAGTTGCCTCTCTCCA
GTCCTACCTTGACGGGAAGCACAAGCAGAAACTGGGACAGGAGCCCCAGGAGACCAAATCTTCATGGTCC
CTCTGGGAGGATGGGTGGGGAGAGCTGTGGCAGAGGCCTCAGGAGGGGCCCTGCTGCTCAGTGGTGACAG
ATAGGGGTGAGAAAGCAGACAGAGTCATTCCGTCAGCATTCTGGGTCTGTTTGGTACTTCTTCTCACGCT
AAGGTGGCGGTGTGATATGCACAATGGCTAAAAAGCAGGGAGAGCTGGAAAGAAACAAGGACAGAGACAG
AGGCCAAGTCAACCAGACCAATTCCCAGAGGAAGCAAAGAAACCATTACAGAGACTACAAGGGGGAAGGG
AAGGAGAGATGAATTAGCTTCCCCTGTAAACCTTAGAACCCAGCTGTTGCCAGGGCAACGGGGCAATACC
TGTCTCTTCAGAGGAGATGAAGTTGCCAGGGTAACTACATCCTGTCTTTCTCAAGGACCATCCCAGAATG
TGGCACCCACTAGCCGTTACCATAGCAACTGCCTCTTTGCCCCACTTAATCCCATCCCGTCTGTTAAAAG
GGCCCTATAGTTGGAGGTGGGGGAGGTAGGAAGAGCGATGATCACTTGTGGACTAAGTTTGTTCGCATCC
CCTTCTCCAACCCCCTCAGTACATCACCCTGGGGGAACAGGGTCCACTTGCTCCTGGGCCCACACAGTCC
TGCAGTATTGTGTATATAAGGCCAGGGCAAAGAGGAGCAGGTTTTAAAGTGAAAGGCAGGCAGGTGTTGG
GGAGGCAGTTACCGGGGCAACGGGAACAGGGCGTTTCGGAGGTGGTTGCCATGGGGACCTGGATGCTGAC
GAAGGCTCGCGAGGCTGTGAGCAGCCACAGTGCCCTGCTCAGAAGCCCCAAGCTCGTCAGTCAAGCCGGT
TCTCCGTTTGCACTCAGGAGCACGGGCAGGCGAGTGGCCCCTAGTTCTGGGGGCAGCTCTAGAGCGGTAC
CGGATCCGCCACCATGGGCAAGCCCATCCCCAACCCCCTGCTGGGCCTGGACAGCACCAAGGGCTCGGGC
TCGACCTCGGGCTCGGGCACCGGTCCGATCACCATCAACAACTTCCGTTACTCCGACCCGGTTAACAACG
ACACCATCATCATGATGGAACCGCCGTACTGCAAAGGTCTAGACATCTACTACAGAGCCTTCAAAATCAC
CGACCGTATCTGGATCGTTCCGGAACGTTACGAATTTGGTACCAAACCGGAAGACTTCAACCCGCCGTCC
TCCCTGATCGAAGGTGCTTCCGAATACTACGACCCGAACTACCTGCGTACCGACTCCGACAAAGACCGTT
TCCTGCAGACCATGGTTAAACTGTTCAACCGTATCAAAAACAACGTTGCTGGTGAAGCTCTGCTGGACAA
AATCATCAACGCTATCCCGTACCTGGGTAACTCCTACTCCCTGCTGGACAAATTCGACACCAACTCCAAC
TCCGTTTCCTTCAACCTGCTGGAACAGGATCCGTCCGGTGCTACCACCAAATCCGCTATGCTGACCAACC
TGATCATCTTCGGTCCGGGTCCGGTTCTGAACAAAAACGAAGTTCGTGGTATCGTTCTGCGTGTTGACAA
CAAAAACTACTTCCCGTGCCGTGACGGTTTCGGTTCCATCATGCAGATGGCTTTCTGCCCGGAATACGTA
CCGACCTTCGACAACGTTATCGAAAACATCACCTCCCTGACCATCGGTAAATCCAAATACTTCCAGGACC
CGGCTCTGCTGCTGATGCACGAACTGATCCACGTTCTGCACGGTCTGTACGGCATGCAGGTTTCCTCCCA
CGAAATCATCCCGTCCAAACAGGAAATCTACATGCAGCACACCTACCCGATCTCCGCTGAAGAGCTCTTC
ACCTTCGGTGGTCAGGACGCTAACCTGATCTCCATCGATATCAAAAACGACCTGTACGAAAAAACCCTGA
ACGACTACAAAGCTATCGCTAACAAACTGTCCCAGGTTACCTCCTGCAACGACCCGAACATCGACATCGA
CTCCTACAAACAGATCTATCAGCAGAAGTATCAGTTTGATAAGGATTCCAACGGCCAGTATATAGTGAAC
GAGGATAAGTTTCAGATACTGTATAACTCCATAATGTATGGCGGGAGCGGCAGCGGGGGGTCCGGTAGCG
GGGAGTTTCGGGCAACCACACTGGAACGGATCGAGAAAAGCTTCGTGATTACTGATCCGAGACTGCCTGA
CAACCCAATCATTTTTGTGAGCAATTCCTTCCTGCAGCTGACAGAATATTCTCGGGAAGAGATCCTGGGG
CGCAATTGCCGTTTTCTGCAGGGACCCGAGACAGACCGTGCCACTGTTCGGAAAATCAGAGATGCTATTG
ACAACCAGACTGAAGTGACCGTTCAGCTGATCAATTATACCAAGAGCGGCAAGAAGTTCTGGAACGTGTT
CCACCTGCAGCCGATGCGCGATTATAAGGGCGACGTCCAGTACTTCATTGGCGTGCAGCTGGATGGCACC
GAACGCCTTCATGGCGCCGCTGAGCGTGAGGCGGTCTGCCTGGTCAAAAAGACAGCCTTTCAGATTTTTA
CTGAGATAGAGCTGGGCAAGAAGTTTAACATAAAGACTCGCTTAAGCTATTTTTCCATGAACCACGATCC
TGTGAAGATACCTAACCTGCTGGATGATACTATATATAACGATACTGAGGGCTTTAACATAGAGTCCAAG
GATCTGAAGTCCGAGTATAAGGGCCAGAACATGAGGGTGAACACTAACGCCTTTAGGAACGTCGACGGTT
CCGGTCTGGTTTCCAAACTGATCGGTCTGTGCAAAAAAATCATCCCGCCGACCAACATCCGTGAAAACCT
GTACAACCGTACCGCTTGAGAATTCGATATCAAGCTTATCGATAATCAACCTCTGGATTACAAAATTTGT
GAAAGATTGACTGGTATTCTTAACTATGTTGCTCCTTTTACGCTATGTGGATACGCTGCTTTAATGCCTT
TGTATCATGCTATTGCTTCCCGTATGGCTTTCATTTTCTCCTCCTTGTATAAATCCTGGTTGCTGTCTCT
TTATGAGGAGTTGTGGCCCGTTGTCAGGCAACGTGGCGTGGTGTGCACTGTGTTTGCTGACGCAACCCCC
ACTGGTTGGGGAATTGCCACCACCTGTCAGCTCCTTTCCGGAACTTTCGCTTTCCCCCTCCCTATTGCCA
CGGCGGAACTCATCGCCGCCTGCCTTGCCCGCTGCTGGACAGGGGCTCGGCTGTTGGGCACTGACAATTC
CGTGGTGTTGTCGGGGAAATCATCGTCCTTTCCTTGGCTGCTCGCCTATGTTGCCACCTGGATTCTGCGC
GGGACGTCCTTCTGCTACGTCCCTTCGGCCCTCAATCCAGCGGACCTTCCTTCCCGCGGCCTGCTGCCGG
CTCTGCGGCCTCTTCCGCGTCTTCGCCTTCGCCCTCAGACGAGTCGGATCTCCCTTTGGGCCGCCTCCCC
GCATCGATACCGAGCGCTGCTCGAGAGATCTACGGGTGGCATCCCTGTGACCCCTCCCCAGTGCCTCTCC
TGGCCCTGGAAGTTGCCACTCCAGTGCCCACCAGCCTTGTCCTAATAAAATTAAGTTGCATCATTTTGTC
TGACTAGGTGTCCTTCTATAATATTATGGGGTGGAGGGGGGTGGTATGGAGCAAGGGGCAAGTTGGGAAG
ACAACCTGTAGGGCCTGCGGGGTCTATTGGGAACCAAGCTGGAGTGCAGTGGCACAATCTTGGCTCACTG
CAATCTCCGCCTCCTGGGTTCAAGCGATTCTCCTGCCTCAGCCTCCCGAGTTGTTGGGATTCCAGGCATG
CATGACCAGGCTCAGCTAATTTTTGTTTTTTTGGTAGAGACGGGGTTTCACCATATTGGCCAGGCTGGTC
TCCAACTCCTAATCTCAGGTGATCTACCCACCTTGGCCTCCCAAATTGCTGGGATTACAGGCGTGAACCA
CTGCTCCCTTCCCTGTCCTTCTGATTTTGTAGGTAACCACGTGCGGACCGAGCGGCCGCAGGAACCCCTA
GTGATGGAGTTGGCCACTCCCTCTCTGCGCGCTCGCTCGCTCACTGAGGCCGGGCGACCAAAGGTCGCCC
GACGCCCGGGCTTTGCCCGGGCGGCCTCAGTGAGCGAGCGAGCGCGCAGCTGCCTGCAGGGGCGCCTGAT
GCGGTATTTTCTCCTTACGCATCTGTGCGGTATTTCACACCGCATA
[95 nt withheld, positions 5367-5461]
T
[46 nt withheld, positions 5463-5508]
C
[141 nt withheld, positions 5510-5650]
CCTTTGACGTTGGAGTCCACGTTCTTT
[37 nt withheld, positions 5678-5714]
ACTCTATCTCGGGCTATTCTTTTGATTTATAAGGGATTTTGCCGATTTCGGTCTATTGGTTAAAAAATGA
GCTGATTTAACAAAAATTTAACGCGAATTTTAACAAAATATTAACGTTTACAATTTTATGGTGCACTCTC
AGTACAATCTGCTCTGATGCCGCATAGTTAAGCCAGCCCCGACACCCGCCAACACCCGCTGACGCGCCCT
GACGGGCTTGTCTGCTCCCGGCATCCGCTTACAGACAAGCTGTGACCGTCTCCGGGAGCTGCATGTGTCA
GAGGTTTTCACCGTCATCACCGAAACGCGCGAGACGAAAGGGCCTCGTGATACGCCTATTTTTATAGGTT
AATGTCATGATAATAATGGTTTCTTAGACGTCAGGTGGCACTTTTCGGGGAAATGTGCGCGGAACCCCTA
TTTGTTTATTTTTCTAAATACATTCAAATATGTATCCGCTCATGAGACAATAACCCTGATAAATGCTTCA
ATAATATTGAAAAAGGAAGAGTATGAGTATTCAACATTTCCGTGTCGCCCTTATTCCCTTTTTTGCGGCA
TTTTGCCTTCCTGTTTTTGCTCACCCAGAAACGCTGGTGAAAGTAAAAGATGCTGAAGATCAGTTGGGTG
CACGAGTGGGTTACATCGAACTGGATCTCAACAGCGGTAAGATCCTTGAGAGTTTTCGCCCCGAAGAACG
TTTTCCAATGATGAGCACTTTTAAAGTTCTGCTATGTGGCGCGGTATTATCCCGTATTGACGCCGGGCAA
GAGCAACTCGGTCGCCGCATACACTATTCTCAGAATGACTTGGTTGAGTACTCACCAGTCACAGAAAAGC
ATCTTACGGATGGCATGACAGTAAGAGAATTATGCAGTGCTGCCATAACCATGAGTGATAACACTGCGGC
CAACTTACTTCTGACAACGATCGGAGGACCGAAGGAGCTAACCGCTTTTTTGCACAACATGGGGGATCAT
GTAACTCGCCTTGATCGTTGGGAACCGGAGCTGAATGAAGCCATACCAAACGACGAGCGTGACACCACGA
TGCCTGTAGCAATGGCAACAACGTTGCGCAAACTATTAACTGGCGAACTACTTACTCTAGCTTCCCGGCA
ACAATTAATAGACTGGATGGAGGCGGATAAAGTTGCAGGACCACTTCTGCGCTCGGCCCTTCCGGCTGGC
TGGTTTATTGCTGATAAATCTGGAGCCGGTGAGCGTGGGTCTCGCGGTATCATTGCAGCACTGGGGCCAG
ATGGTAAGCCCTCCCGTATCGTAGTTATCTACACGACGGGGAGTCAGGCAACTATGGATGAACGAAATAG
ACAGATCGCTGAGATAGGTGCCTCACTGATTAAGCATTGGTAACTGTCAGACCAAGTTTACTCATATATA
CTTTAGATTGATTTAAAACTTCATTTTTAATTTAAAAGGATCTAGGTGAAGATCCTTTTTGATAATCTCA
TGACCAAAATCCCTTAACGTGAGTTTTCGTTCCACTGAGCGTCAGACCCCGTAGAAAAGATCAAAGGATC
TTC
